Addgene plasmid #77779: CDC42BPB gRNA (BRDN0001147279)
Purpose: 3rd generation lentiviral gRNA plasmid targeting human CDC42BPB
Depositing lab: John Doench & David Root. Depositing organization: Broad Institute. Publication: Optimized sgRNA design to maximize activity and minimize off-target effects of CRISPR-Cas9. Doench JG, Fusi N, Sullender M, Hegde M, Vaimberg EW, Donovan KF, Smith I, Tothova Z, Wilen C, Orchard R, Virgin HW, Listgarten J, Root DE. Nat Biotechnol. 2016 Jan 18. doi: 10.1038/nbt.3437. PubMed 26780180.
Backbone
  Vector backbone: lentiGuide-Puro
  Backbone manufacturer: Zhang Lab (Addgene plasmid # 52963)
  Vector type: Mammalian Expression, Lentiviral, CRISPR
  Selectable markers: Puromycin
Growth in bacteria
  Bacterial resistance: Ampicillin, 100 μg/mL
  Growth temperature: 37°C
  Growth strain: DH5alpha
  Copy number: High Copy
Gene/Insert
  Gene/Insert name: CDC42BPB (alt names: CDC42BPB; NM_006035.3)
  gRNA/shRNA sequence: GATATGGCGAGGTTCTACAT
  Species: H. sapiens (human)
  Entrez Gene: CDC42BPB (a.k.a. MRCKB)
  Promoter: hU6
  Cloning method: Unknown
  Sequencing primers: 5′ U6-F; 3′ pS2-R
Terms and licenses: Academic/Nonprofit Terms; Industry Terms: Not Available to Industry
Depositor comments: The gRNA was designed to target the following Genbank reference sequence(s): NM_006035.3. Note that this plasmid does NOT contain Cas9. It should be used in conjunction with lentiCas9-Blast (Addgene #52962) or otherwise with cell lines already expressing Cas9. Browse the full kinome gRNA library at http://www.addgene.org/pooled-library/broadgpp-human-kinome/ or visit http://www.broadinstitute.org/rnai/public/ for detailed protocols and information.
How to cite: CDC42BPB gRNA (BRDN0001147279) was a gift from John Doench & David Root (Addgene plasmid # 77779 ; http://n2t.net/addgene:77779 ; RRID:Addgene_77779)
