[The description below was written by a language model from this plasmid's Addgene catalogue record and pLannotate feature annotations shown in this document.]
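Description:
CDC42BPB gRNA (BRDN0001147279) is a third-generation lentiviral guide RNA plasmid built on the lentiGuide-Puro backbone and designed to target the human kinase gene CDC42BPB (also known as MRCKB), with the guide designed against the NM_006035.3 reference transcript. It is propagated in E. coli as a high-copy plasmid through a ColE1/pUC-type origin with ampicillin selection from the β-lactamase gene. The backbone also carries an f1 origin, an SV40 origin and poly(A) signal, and remnants of lac and T7/T3 promoter elements.

The annotated 8.3 kb sequence shows the transfer-vector architecture typical of this system. An RSV promoter drives a truncated HIV-1 5' LTR, making genomic RNA production Tat-independent. This is followed by the Ψ packaging signal with a gag fragment, the Rev response element for Rev-dependent nuclear export, and a central polypurine tract that aids nuclear import of the viral genome. A ΔU3 self-inactivating 3' LTR closes the proviral region. Within it, a human U6 RNA polymerase III promoter transcribes the CDC42BPB-specific spacer fused to the Streptococcus pyogenes Cas9 gRNA scaffold. A separate cassette uses the EF-1α core promoter with intron A to express puromycin N-acetyltransferase, with a WPRE downstream to enhance transcript expression, allowing puromycin selection of transduced mammalian cells.

The plasmid does not encode Cas9, so it must be used with a separate Cas9-expressing lentiviral vector or in cells that already express Cas9. It belongs to a human kinome gRNA collection made with optimized sgRNA design rules, and is suited to CRISPR knockout of CDC42BPB in human cells.
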