Features (pLannotate 1.2.2; 29 found; start..end, strand, type, name):
     14..80      +  CDS            small t antigen (fragment): SV40 (simian virus 40) small t antigen
    106..317     +  promoter       EF-1α core promoter: core promoter for human elongation factor EF-1α
    318..1256    +  intron         EF-1α intron A: intron upstream of the start codon of human EF-1α
   1278..1877    +  CDS            PuroR (fragment): puromycin N-acetyltransferase; pac from Streptomyces; confers resistance to puromycin
   1893..2481    +  misc_feature   WPRE: woodchuck hepatitis virus posttranscriptional regulatory element
   2532..2551    +  misc_feature   cPPT/CTS (fragment): central polypurine tract and central termination sequence of HIV-1
   2553..2786    +  LTR            3' LTR (ΔU3): self-inactivating 3' long terminal repeat (LTR) from HIV-1
   2864..2985    +  polyA_signal   SV40 poly(A) signal: SV40 polyadenylation signal
   3025..3160    +  rep_origin     SV40 ori: SV40 origin of replication
   3181..3199    -  promoter       T7 promoter: promoter for bacteriophage T7 RNA polymerase
   3207..3362    +  CDS            lacZα (fragment): LacZα fragment of β-galactosidase; lacZ fragment
   3367..3795    +  rep_origin     f1 ori (sequence partly withheld): f1 bacteriophage origin of replication; arrow indicates direction of (+) strand synthesis
   3848..3952    +  promoter       AmpR promoter: bla
   3953..4813    +  CDS            AmpR: β-lactamase; bla; confers resistance to ampicillin, carbenicillin, and related antibiotics
   4984..5572    +  rep_origin     ori: high-copy-number ColE1/pMB1/pBR322/pUC origin of replication
   5755..5847    +  CDS            lacI (fragment): lac repressor; lacI; The lac repressor binds to the lac operator to inhibit transcription in E. coli. This inhibition can be relieved by adding lactose or isopropyl-β-D-thiogalactopyranoside (IPTG).
   5860..5881    +  protein_bind   CAP binding site: CAP binding activates transcription in the presence of cAMP. E. coli catabolite activator protein
   5896..5926    +  promoter       lac promoter: promoter for the E. coli lac operon
   5934..5950    +  protein_bind   lac operator: The lac repressor binds to the lac operator to inhibit transcription in E. coli. This inhibition can be relieved by adding lactose or isopropyl-β-D-thiogalactopyranoside (IPTG). lac repressor encoded by lacI
   5995..6013    +  promoter       T3 promoter: promoter for bacteriophage T3 RNA polymerase
   6041..6267    +  promoter       RSV promoter: Rous sarcoma virus enhancer/promoter
   6268..6448    +  LTR            5' LTR (truncated): truncated 5' long terminal repeat (LTR) from HIV-1
   6495..6620    +  misc_feature   HIV-1 Ψ: packaging signal of human immunodeficiency virus type 1
   6604..6967    +  CDS            HIV-1 gag (fragment): gag protein from human immunodeficiency virus 1; gag
   7113..7346    +  misc_feature   RRE: The Rev response element (RRE) of HIV-1 allows for Rev-dependent mRNA export from the nucleus to the cytoplasm.
   7723..7749    +  CDS            Rev (fragment): human immunodeficiency virus 1 (HIV-1) Rev protein; rev; enhances nuclear export of unspliced and incompletely spliced viral mRNAs
   7753..7993    +  promoter       U6 promoter: RNA polymerase III promoter for human U6 snRNA
   8023..8098    +  misc_RNA       gRNA scaffold: guide RNA scaffold for the Streptococcus pyogenes CRISPR/Cas9 system
   8154..8271    +  misc_feature   cPPT/CTS: central polypurine tract and central termination sequence of HIV-1
>Addgene plasmid #77779 | CDC42BPB gRNA (BRDN0001147279) | addgene full sequence | sequence record 189051 | Addgene Assembled Sequence
CCCGGGTGCAAAGATGGATAAAGTTTTAAACAGAGAGGAATCTTTGCAGCTAATGGACCTTCTAGGTCTT
GAAAGGAGTGGGAATTGGCTCCGGTGCCCGTCAGTGGGCAGAGCGCACATCGCCCACAGTCCCCGAGAAG
TTGGGGGGAGGGGTCGGCAATTGATCCGGTGCCTAGAGAAGGTGGCGCGGGGTAAACTGGGAAAGTGATG
TCGTGTACTGGCTCCGCCTTTTTCCCGAGGGTGGGGGAGAACCGTATATAAGTGCAGTAGTCGCCGTGAA
CGTTCTTTTTCGCAACGGGTTTGCCGCCAGAACACAGGTAAGTGCCGTGTGTGGTTCCCGCGGGCCTGGC
CTCTTTACGGGTTATGGCCCTTGCGTGCCTTGAATTACTTCCACCTGGCTGCAGTACGTGATTCTTGATC
CCGAGCTTCGGGTTGGAAGTGGGTGGGAGAGTTCGAGGCCTTGCGCTTAAGGAGCCCCTTCGCCTCGTGC
TTGAGTTGAGGCCTGGCCTGGGCGCTGGGGCCGCCGCGTGCGAATCTGGTGGCACCTTCGCGCCTGTCTC
GCTGCTTTCGATAAGTCTCTAGCCATTTAAAATTTTTGATGACCTGCTGCGACGCTTTTTTTCTGGCAAG
ATAGTCTTGTAAATGCGGGCCAAGATCTGCACACTGGTATTTCGGTTTTTGGGGCCGCGGGCGGCGACGG
GGCCCGTGCGTCCCAGCGCACATGTTCGGCGAGGCGGGGCCTGCGAGCGCGGCCACCGAGAATCGGACGG
GGGTAGTCTCAAGCTGGCCGGCCTGCTCTGGTGCCTGGCCTCGCGCCGCCGTGTATCGCCCCGCCCTGGG
CGGCAAGGCTGGCCCGGTCGGCACCAGTTGCGTGAGCGGAAAGATGGCCGCTTCCCGGCCCTGCTGCAGG
GAGCTCAAAATGGAGGACGCGGCGCTCGGGAGAGCGGGCGGGTGAGTCACCCACACAAAGGAAAAGGGCC
TTTCCGTCCTCAGCCGTCGCTTCATGTGACTCCACGGAGTACCGGGCGCCGTCCAGGCACCTCGATTAGT
TCTCGAGCTTTTGGAGTACGTCGTCTTTAGGTTGGGGGGAGGGGTTTTATGCGATGGAGTTTCCCCACAC
TGAGTGGGTGGAGACTGAAGTTAGGCCAGCTTGGCACTTGATGTAATTCTCCTTGGAATTTGCCCTTTTT
GAGTTTGGATCTTGGTTCATTCTCAAGCCTCAGACAGTGGTTCAAAGTTTTTTTCTTCCATTTCAGGTGT
CGTGACGTACGGCCACCATGACCGAGTACAAGCCCACGGTGCGCCTCGCCACCCGCGACGACGTCCCCAG
GGCCGTACGCACCCTCGCCGCCGCGTTCGCCGACTACCCCGCCACGCGCCACACCGTCGATCCGGACCGC
CACATCGAGCGGGTCACCGAGCTGCAAGAACTCTTCCTCACGCGCGTCGGGCTCGACATCGGCAAGGTGT
GGGTCGCGGACGACGGCGCCGCCGTGGCGGTCTGGACCACGCCGGAGAGCGTCGAAGCGGGGGCGGTGTT
CGCCGAGATCGGCCCGCGCATGGCCGAGTTGAGCGGTTCCCGGCTGGCCGCGCAGCAACAGATGGAAGGC
CTCCTGGCGCCGCACCGGCCCAAGGAGCCCGCGTGGTTCCTGGCCACCGTCGGAGTCTCGCCCGACCACC
AGGGCAAGGGTCTGGGCAGCGCCGTCGTGCTCCCCGGAGTGGAGGCGGCCGAGCGCGCCGGGGTGCCCGC
CTTCCTGGAGACCTCCGCGCCCCGCAACCTCCCCTTCTACGAGCGGCTCGGCTTCACCGTCACCGCCGAC
GTCGAGGTGCCCGAAGGACCGCGCACCTGGTGCATGACCCGCAAGCCCGGTGCCTGAACGCGTTAAGTCG
ACAATCAACCTCTGGATTACAAAATTTGTGAAAGATTGACTGGTATTCTTAACTATGTTGCTCCTTTTAC
GCTATGTGGATACGCTGCTTTAATGCCTTTGTATCATGCTATTGCTTCCCGTATGGCTTTCATTTTCTCC
TCCTTGTATAAATCCTGGTTGCTGTCTCTTTATGAGGAGTTGTGGCCCGTTGTCAGGCAACGTGGCGTGG
TGTGCACTGTGTTTGCTGACGCAACCCCCACTGGTTGGGGCATTGCCACCACCTGTCAGCTCCTTTCCGG
GACTTTCGCTTTCCCCCTCCCTATTGCCACGGCGGAACTCATCGCCGCCTGCCTTGCCCGCTGCTGGACA
GGGGCTCGGCTGTTGGGCACTGACAATTCCGTGGTGTTGTCGGGGAAATCATCGTCCTTTCCTTGGCTGC
TCGCCTGTGTTGCCACCTGGATTCTGCGCGGGACGTCCTTCTGCTACGTCCCTTCGGCCCTCAATCCAGC
GGACCTTCCTTCCCGCGGCCTGCTGCCGGCTCTGCGGCCTCTTCCGCGTCTTCGCCTTCGCCCTCAGACG
AGTCGGATCTCCCTTTGGGCCGCCTCCCCGCGTCGACTTTAAGACCAATGACTTACAAGGCAGCTGTAGA
TCTTAGCCACTTTTTAAAAGAAAAGGGGGGACTGGAAGGGCTAATTCACTCCCAACGAAGACAAGATCTG
CTTTTTGCTTGTACTGGGTCTCTCTGGTTAGACCAGATCTGAGCCTGGGAGCTCTCTGGCTAACTAGGGA
ACCCACTGCTTAAGCCTCAATAAAGCTTGCCTTGAGTGCTTCAAGTAGTGTGTGCCCGTCTGTTGTGTGA
CTCTGGTAACTAGAGATCCCTCAGACCCTTTTAGTCAGTGTGGAAAATCTCTAGCAGTACGTATAGTAGT
TCATGTCATCTTATTATTCAGTATTTATAACTTGCAAAGAAATGAATATCAGAGAGTGAGAGGAACTTGT
TTATTGCAGCTTATAATGGTTACAAATAAAGCAATAGCATCACAAATTTCACAAATAAAGCATTTTTTTC
ACTGCATTCTAGTTGTGGTTTGTCCAAACTCATCAATGTATCTTATCATGTCTGGCTCTAGCTATCCCGC
CCCTAACTCCGCCCATCCCGCCCCTAACTCCGCCCAGTTCCGCCCATTCTCCGCCCCATGGCTGACTAAT
TTTTTTTATTTATGCAGAGGCCGAGGCCGCCTCGGCCTCTGAGCTATTCCAGAAGTAGTGAGGAGGCTTT
TTTGGAGGCCTAGGGACGTACCCAATTCGCCCTATAGTGAGTCGTATTACGCGCGCTCACTGGCCGTCGT
TTTACAACGTCGTGACTGGGAAAACCCTGGCGTTACCCAACTTAATCGCCTTGCAGCACATCCCCCTTTC
GCCAGCTGGCGTAATAGCGAAGAGGCCCGCACCGATCGCCCTTCCCAACAGTTGCGCAGCCTGAATGGCG
AATGGG
[124 nt withheld, positions 3367-3490]
C
[91 nt withheld, positions 3492-3582]
A
[49 nt withheld, positions 3584-3632]
CCTTTGACGTTGGAGTCCACGTTCTTT
[37 nt withheld, positions 3660-3696]
ACCCTATCTCGGTCTATTCTTTTGATTTATAAGGGATTTTGCCGATTTCGGCCTATTGGTTAAAAAATGA
GCTGATTTAACAAAAATTTAACGCGAATTTTAACAAAATATTAACGCTTACAATTTAGGTGGCACTTTTC
GGGGAAATGTGCGCGGAACCCCTATTTGTTTATTTTTCTAAATACATTCAAATATGTATCCGCTCATGAG
ACAATAACCCTGATAAATGCTTCAATAATATTGAAAAAGGAAGAGTATGAGTATTCAACATTTCCGTGTC
GCCCTTATTCCCTTTTTTGCGGCATTTTGCCTTCCTGTTTTTGCTCACCCAGAAACGCTGGTGAAAGTAA
AAGATGCTGAAGATCAGTTGGGTGCACGAGTGGGTTACATCGAACTGGATCTCAACAGCGGTAAGATCCT
TGAGAGTTTTCGCCCCGAAGAACGTTTTCCAATGATGAGCACTTTTAAAGTTCTGCTATGTGGCGCGGTA
TTATCCCGTATTGACGCCGGGCAAGAGCAACTCGGTCGCCGCATACACTATTCTCAGAATGACTTGGTTG
AGTACTCACCAGTCACAGAAAAGCATCTTACGGATGGCATGACAGTAAGAGAATTATGCAGTGCTGCCAT
AACCATGAGTGATAACACTGCGGCCAACTTACTTCTGACAACGATCGGAGGACCGAAGGAGCTAACCGCT
TTTTTGCACAACATGGGGGATCATGTAACTCGCCTTGATCGTTGGGAACCGGAGCTGAATGAAGCCATAC
CAAACGACGAGCGTGACACCACGATGCCTGTAGCAATGGCAACAACGTTGCGCAAACTATTAACTGGCGA
ACTACTTACTCTAGCTTCCCGGCAACAATTAATAGACTGGATGGAGGCGGATAAAGTTGCAGGACCACTT
CTGCGCTCGGCCCTTCCGGCTGGCTGGTTTATTGCTGATAAATCTGGAGCCGGTGAGCGTGGGTCTCGCG
GTATCATTGCAGCACTGGGGCCAGATGGTAAGCCCTCCCGTATCGTAGTTATCTACACGACGGGGAGTCA
GGCAACTATGGATGAACGAAATAGACAGATCGCTGAGATAGGTGCCTCACTGATTAAGCATTGGTAACTG
TCAGACCAAGTTTACTCATATATACTTTAGATTGATTTAAAACTTCATTTTTAATTTAAAAGGATCTAGG
TGAAGATCCTTTTTGATAATCTCATGACCAAAATCCCTTAACGTGAGTTTTCGTTCCACTGAGCGTCAGA
CCCCGTAGAAAAGATCAAAGGATCTTCTTGAGATCCTTTTTTTCTGCGCGTAATCTGCTGCTTGCAAACA
AAAAAACCACCGCTACCAGCGGTGGTTTGTTTGCCGGATCAAGAGCTACCAACTCTTTTTCCGAAGGTAA
CTGGCTTCAGCAGAGCGCAGATACCAAATACTGTTCTTCTAGTGTAGCCGTAGTTAGGCCACCACTTCAA
GAACTCTGTAGCACCGCCTACATACCTCGCTCTGCTAATCCTGTTACCAGTGGCTGCTGCCAGTGGCGAT
AAGTCGTGTCTTACCGGGTTGGACTCAAGACGATAGTTACCGGATAAGGCGCAGCGGTCGGGCTGAACGG
GGGGTTCGTGCACACAGCCCAGCTTGGAGCGAACGACCTACACCGAACTGAGATACCTACAGCGTGAGCT
ATGAGAAAGCGCCACGCTTCCCGAAGGGAGAAAGGCGGACAGGTATCCGGTAAGCGGCAGGGTCGGAACA
GGAGAGCGCACGAGGGAGCTTCCAGGGGGAAACGCCTGGTATCTTTATAGTCCTGTCGGGTTTCGCCACC
TCTGACTTGAGCGTCGATTTTTGTGATGCTCGTCAGGGGGGCGGAGCCTATGGAAAAACGCCAGCAACGC
GGCCTTTTTACGGTTCCTGGCCTTTTGCTGGCCTTTTGCTCACATGTTCTTTCCTGCGTTATCCCCTGAT
TCTGTGGATAACCGTATTACCGCCTTTGAGTGAGCTGATACCGCTCGCCGCAGCCGAACGACCGAGCGCA
GCGAGTCAGTGAGCGAGGAAGCGGAAGAGCGCCCAATACGCAAACCGCCTCTCCCCGCGCGTTGGCCGAT
TCATTAATGCAGCTGGCACGACAGGTTTCCCGACTGGAAAGCGGGCAGTGAGCGCAACGCAATTAATGTG
AGTTAGCTCACTCATTAGGCACCCCAGGCTTTACACTTTATGCTTCCGGCTCGTATGTTGTGTGGAATTG
TGAGCGGATAACAATTTCACACAGGAAACAGCTATGACCATGATTACGCCAAGCGCGCAATTAACCCTCA
CTAAAGGGAACAAAAGCTGGAGCTGCAAGCTTAATGTAGTCTTATGCAATACTCTTGTAGTCTTGCAACA
TGGTAACGATGAGTTAGCAACATGCCTTACAAGGAGAGAAAAAGCACCGTGCATGCCGATTGGTGGAAGT
AAGGTGGTACGATCGTGCCTTATTAGGAAGGCAACAGACGGGTCTGACATGGATTGGACGAACCACTGAA
TTGCCGCATTGCAGAGATATTGTATTTAAGTGCCTAGCTCGATACATAAACGGGTCTCTCTGGTTAGACC
AGATCTGAGCCTGGGAGCTCTCTGGCTAACTAGGGAACCCACTGCTTAAGCCTCAATAAAGCTTGCCTTG
AGTGCTTCAAGTAGTGTGTGCCCGTCTGTTGTGTGACTCTGGTAACTAGAGATCCCTCAGACCCTTTTAG
TCAGTGTGGAAAATCTCTAGCAGTGGCGCCCGAACAGGGACTTGAAAGCGAAAGGGAAACCAGAGGAGCT
CTCTCGACGCAGGACTCGGCTTGCTGAAGCGCGCACGGCAAGAGGCGAGGGGCGGCGACTGGTGAGTACG
CCAAAAATTTTGACTAGCGGAGGCTAGAAGGAGAGAGATGGGTGCGAGAGCGTCAGTATTAAGCGGGGGA
GAATTAGATCGCGATGGGAAAAAATTCGGTTAAGGCCAGGGGGAAAGAAAAAATATAAATTAAAACATAT
AGTATGGGCAAGCAGGGAGCTAGAACGATTCGCAGTTAATCCTGGCCTGTTAGAAACATCAGAAGGCTGT
AGACAAATACTGGGACAGCTACAACCATCCCTTCAGACAGGATCAGAAGAACTTAGATCATTATATAATA
CAGTAGCAACCCTCTATTGTGTGCATCAAAGGATAGAGATAAAAGACACCAAGGAAGCTTTAGACAAGAT
AGAGGAAGAGCAAAACAAAAGTAAGACCACCGCACAGCAAGCGGCCGCTGATCTTCAGACCTGGAGGAGG
AGATATGAGGGACAATTGGAGAAGTGAATTATATAAATATAAAGTAGTAAAAATTGAACCATTAGGAGTA
GCACCCACCAAGGCAAAGAGAAGAGTGGTGCAGAGAGAAAAAAGAGCAGTGGGAATAGGAGCTTTGTTCC
TTGGGTTCTTGGGAGCAGCAGGAAGCACTATGGGCGCAGCGTCAATGACGCTGACGGTACAGGCCAGACA
ATTATTGTCTGGTATAGTGCAGCAGCAGAACAATTTGCTGAGGGCTATTGAGGCGCAACAGCATCTGTTG
CAACTCACAGTCTGGGGCATCAAGCAGCTCCAGGCAAGAATCCTGGCTGTGGAAAGATACCTAAAGGATC
AACAGCTCCTGGGGATTTGGGGTTGCTCTGGAAAACTCATTTGCACCACTGCTGTGCCTTGGAATGCTAG
TTGGAGTAATAAATCTCTGGAACAGATTTGGAATCACACGACCTGGATGGAGTGGGACAGAGAAATTAAC
AATTACACAAGCTTAATACACTCCTTAATTGAAGAATCGCAAAACCAGCAAGAAAAGAATGAACAAGAAT
TATTGGAATTAGATAAATGGGCAAGTTTGTGGAATTGGTTTAACATAACAAATTGGCTGTGGTATATAAA
ATTATTCATAATGATAGTAGGAGGCTTGGTAGGTTTAAGAATAGTTTTTGCTGTACTTTCTATAGTGAAT
AGAGTTAGGCAGGGATATTCACCATTATCGTTTCAGACCCACCTCCCAACCCCGAGGGGACCCAGAGAGG
GCCTATTTCCCATGATTCCTTCATATTTGCATATACGATACAAGGCTGTTAGAGAGATAATTAGAATTAA
TTTGACTGTAAACACAAAGATATTAGTACAAAATACGTGACGTAGAAAGTAATAATTTCTTGGGTAGTTT
GCAGTTTTAAAATTATGTTTTAAAATGGACTATCATATGCTTACCGTAACTTGAAAGTATTTCGATTTCT
TGGCTTTATATATCTTGTGGAAAGGACGAAACACCGGATATGGCGAGGTTCTACATGTTTTAGAGCTAGA
AATAGCAAGTTAAAATAAGGCTAGTCCGTTATCAACTTGAAAAAGTGGCACCGAGTCGGTGCTTTTTTAA
GCTTGGCGTAACTAGATCTTGAGACAAATGGCAGTATTCATCCACAATTTTAAAAGAAAAGGGGGGATTG
GGGGGTACAGTGCAGGGGAAAGAATAGTAGACATAATAGCAACAGACATACAAACTAAAGAATTACAAAA
ACAAATTACAAAAATTCAAAATTTTCGGGTTTATTACAGGGACAGCAGAGATCCACTTTGGCGCCGGCTC
GAGGGGG
