>Addgene plasmid #77779 | CDC42BPB gRNA (BRDN0001147279) | depositor partial sequence | sequence record 145239 | Target Sequence
GATATGGCGAGGTTCTACAT
