>Addgene plasmid #77779 | CDC42BPB gRNA (BRDN0001147279) | addgene partial sequence | sequence record 149728 | hU6-F 5'-GAGGGCCTATTTCCCATGATT-3'
CGATCAGGCTGTTAGAGAGATAATTAGAATTAATTTGACTGTAAACACAAAGATATTAGTACAAAATACG
TGACGTAGAAAGTAATAATTTCTTGGGTAGTTTGCAGTTTTAAAATTATGTTTTAAAATGGACTATCATA
TGCTTACCGTAACTTGAAAGTATTTCGATTTCTTGGCTTTATATATCTTGTGGAAAGGACGAAACACCGG
ATATGGCGAGGTTCTACATGTTTTAGAGCTAGAAATAGCAAGTTAAAATAAGGCTAGTCCGTTATCAACT
TGAAAAAGTGGCACCGAGTCGGTGCTTTTTTAAGCTTGGCGTAACTAGATCTTGAGACAAATGGCAGTAT
TCATCCACAATTTTAAAAGAAAAGGGGGGATTGGGGGGTACAGTGCAGGGGAAAGAATAGTAGACATAAT
AGCAACAGACATACAAACTAAAGAATTACAAAAACAAATTACAAAAATTCAAAATTTTCGGGTTTATTAC
AGGGACAGCAGAGATCCACTTTGGCGCCGGCTCGAGGGGGCCCGGGTGCAAAGATGGATAAAGTTTTAAA
CAGAGAGGAATCTTTGCAGCTAATGGACCTTCTAGGTCTTGAAAGGAGTGGGAATTGGCTCCGGTGCCCG
TCAGTGGGCAGAGCGCACATCGCCCACAGTCCCCGAGAAGTTGGGGGGAGGGGTCGGCAATTGATCCGGT
GCCTA
